Addgene plasmid #35922: pcDNA-Wnt11
Depositing lab: Marian Waterman. Depositing organization: University of California, Irvine. Publication: A uniform human Wnt expression library reveals a shared secretory pathway and unique signaling activities. Najdi R, Proffitt K, Sprowl S, Kaur S, Yu J, Covey TM, Virshup DM, Waterman ML. Differentiation. 2012 Sep;84(2):203-13. doi: 10.1016/j.diff.2012.06.004. Epub 2012 Jul 9. PubMed 22784633.
Backbone
  Vector backbone: pcDNA3.2/V5-DEST
  Backbone manufacturer: Invitrogen
  Backbone size w/o insert (bp): 7711
  Vector type: Mammalian Expression
Growth in bacteria
  Bacterial resistance: Ampicillin, 100 μg/mL
  Growth temperature: 37°C
  Growth strain: DH5alpha
  Copy number: High Copy
Gene/Insert
  Gene/Insert name: Wnt11 (alt name: Wnt11)
  Species: H. sapiens (human)
  Insert size (bp): 1071
  Mutation: None
  Entrez Gene: wnt11f2 (a.k.a. Slb/Wnt11, cb748, slb, wnt11)
  Promoter: CMV
  Cloning method: Restriction Enzyme
  Sequencing primers: 5′ T7-FWD; 3′ V5-Reverse
Terms and licenses: Academic/Nonprofit Terms; Industry Terms: Not Available to Industry
How to cite: pcDNA-Wnt11 was a gift from Marian Waterman (Addgene plasmid # 35922 ; http://n2t.net/addgene:35922 ; RRID:Addgene_35922)
