[The description below was written by a language model from this plasmid's Addgene catalogue record and pLannotate feature annotations shown in this document.]
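Description:
pcDNA-Wnt11 is a mammalian expression plasmid carrying the human WNT11 open reading frame in the Invitrogen pcDNA3.2/V5-DEST backbone, one member of a uniform collection of human Wnt expression constructs. It is maintained in E. coli as a high-copy plasmid through a ColE1/pUC-type origin and selected with ampicillin via the β-lactamase gene. An f1 origin is also present, which allows single-stranded DNA production. For selection in mammalian cells, an SV40 enhancer/early promoter drives a neomycin phosphotransferase gene followed by an SV40 polyadenylation signal, which permits G418 selection of stable transfectants.

The payload is unmutated WNT11, which encodes a secreted ligand for Frizzled-family receptors. It is transcribed from the human cytomegalovirus immediate-early enhancer and promoter and terminated by an HSV thymidine kinase polyadenylation signal. A T7 promoter upstream of the insert allows in vitro transcription and serves as a sequencing primer site. The coding sequence is flanked by attB1 and attB2 sites, the footprint of Gateway recombination into the destination vector, although the catalogue entry lists the cloning method as restriction enzyme. A V5 epitope tag lies downstream of attB2, but the record does not state whether the Wnt11 reading frame continues into it or ends at its own stop codon, so tagging should not be assumed. The deposited sequence is shorter than the empty destination vector, as expected when the Gateway cassette is replaced by the smaller insert. The Entrez link in the catalogue points to a zebrafish wnt11 entry, whereas both the species field and the feature annotation identify the insert as human. The plasmid is suited to transient or stable overexpression of Wnt11 for studies of Wnt secretion and signaling activity.
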