Features (pLannotate 1.2.2; 23 found; start..end, strand, type, name):
     36..80      -  misc_feature   bom (fragment): basis of mobility region from pBR322
    235..614     +  enhancer       CMV enhancer: human cytomegalovirus immediate early enhancer
    615..818     +  promoter       CMV promoter: human cytomegalovirus (CMV) immediate early promoter
    814..847     +  LTR            5' LTR (truncated) (fragment): truncated 5' long terminal repeat (LTR) from HIV-1
    863..881     +  promoter       T7 promoter: promoter for bacteriophage T7 RNA polymerase
    911..935     +  protein_bind   attB1: mutant version of attB; recombination site for the Gateway® BP reaction BP Clonase™
    956..2017    +  CDS            WNT11: WNT11_HUMAN - Experimental evidence at protein level: Swiss-Prot protein existence level 1. Ligand for members of the frizzled family of seven transmembrane receptors. Probable developmental protein. May be a signaling molecule which affects the development of discrete regions of tissues. Is likely to signal over only few cell diameters. From Homo sapiens (Human).
   2043..2067    -  protein_bind   attB2: mutant version of attB; recombination site for the Gateway® BP reaction BP Clonase™
   2093..2134    +  CDS            V5 tag: epitope tag from simian virus 5
   2218..2266    +  polyA_signal   HSV TK poly(A) signal: herpes simplex virus thymidine kinase polyadenylation signal (Cole and Stacy, 1985)
   2357..2373    -  polyA_signal   bGH poly(A) signal (fragment): bovine growth hormone polyadenylation signal
   2468..2896    +  rep_origin     f1 ori (sequence partly withheld): f1 bacteriophage origin of replication; arrow indicates direction of (+) strand synthesis
   2910..3239    +  promoter       SV40 promoter: SV40 enhancer and early promoter
   3306..4097    +  CDS            neo: KKA2_KLEPN - Also known as kan, nptII. Experimental evidence at protein level: Swiss-Prot protein existence level 1. Resistance to kanamycin, neomycin, paromomycin, ribostamycin, butirosin and gentamicin B. From Klebsiella pneumoniae.
   4123..4281    +  CDS            ble (fragment): BLE_KLEPN - Experimental evidence at protein level: Swiss-Prot protein existence level 1. Binding protein with a strong affinity to the bleomycin family of antibiotics. Binds to CL990; an antimitotic-antibiotic compound. From Klebsiella pneumoniae.
   4276..4397    +  polyA_signal   SV40 poly(A) signal: SV40 polyadenylation signal
   4470..4486    -  protein_bind   lac operator: The lac repressor binds to the lac operator to inhibit transcription in E. coli. This inhibition can be relieved by adding lactose or isopropyl-β-D-thiogalactopyranoside (IPTG). lac repressor encoded by lacI
   4494..4524    -  promoter       lac promoter: promoter for the E. coli lac operon
   4539..4560    -  protein_bind   CAP binding site: CAP binding activates transcription in the presence of cAMP. E. coli catabolite activator protein
   4573..4665    -  CDS            lacI (fragment): lac repressor; lacI; The lac repressor binds to the lac operator to inhibit transcription in E. coli. This inhibition can be relieved by adding lactose or isopropyl-β-D-thiogalactopyranoside (IPTG).
   4848..5436    -  rep_origin     ori: high-copy-number ColE1/pMB1/pBR322/pUC origin of replication
   5607..6467    -  CDS            AmpR: β-lactamase; bla; confers resistance to ampicillin, carbenicillin, and related antibiotics
   6468..6572    -  promoter       AmpR promoter: bla
>Addgene plasmid #35922 | pcDNA-Wnt11 | depositor full sequence | sequence record 44188 | pcDNA-Wnt11 sequence 6603 bps
GACGGATCGGGAGATCTCCCGATCCCCTATGGTCGACTCTCAGTACAATCTGCTCTGATGCCGCATAGTT
AAGCCAGTATCTGCTCCCTGCTTGTGTGTTGGAGGTCGCTGAGTAGTGCGCGAGCAAAATTTAAGCTACA
ACAAGGCAAGGCTTGACCGACAATTGCATGAAGAATCTGCTTAGGGTTAGGCGTTTTGCGCTGCTTCGCG
ATGTACGGGCCAGATATACGCGTTGACATTGATTATTGACTAGTTATTAATAGTAATCAATTACGGGGTC
ATTAGTTCATAGCCCATATATGGAGTTCCGCGTTACATAACTTACGGTAAATGGCCCGCCTGGCTGACCG
CCCAACGACCCCCGCCCATTGACGTCAATAATGACGTATGTTCCCATAGTAACGCCAATAGGGACTTTCC
ATTGACGTCAATGGGTGGACTATTTACGGTAAACTGCCCACTTGGCAGTACATCAAGTGTATCATATGCC
AAGTACGCCCCCTATTGACGTCAATGACGGTAAATGGCCCGCCTGGCATTATGCCCAGTACATGACCTTA
TGGGACTTTCCTACTTGGCAGTACATCTACGTATTAGTCATCGCTATTACCATGGTGATGCGGTTTTGGC
AGTACATCAATGGGCGTGGATAGCGGTTTGACTCACGGGGATTTCCAAGTCTCCACCCCATTGACGTCAA
TGGGAGTTTGTTTTGGCACCAAAATCAACGGGACTTTCCAAAATGTCGTAACAACTCCGCCCCATTGACG
CAAATGGGCGGTAGGCGTGTACGGTGGGAGGTCTATATAAGCAGAGCTCTCTGGCTAACTAGAGAACCCA
CTGCTTACTGGCTTATCGAAATTAATACGACTCACTATAGGGAGACCCAAGCTGGCTAGTTAAGCTATCA
ACAAGTTTGTACAAAAAAGCAGGCTCCGCGGCCGCCCCCTTCACCATGAGGGCGCGGCCGCAGGTCTGCG
AGGCGCTGCTCTTCGCCCTGGCGCTCCAGACCGGCGTGTGCTATGGCATCAAGTGGCTGGCGCTGTCCAA
GACACCATCGGCCCTGGCACTGAACCAGACGCAACACTGCAAGCAGCTGGAGGGTCTGGTGTCTGCACAG
GTGCAGCTGTGCCGCAGCAACCTGGAGCTCATGCACACGGTGGTGCACGCCGCCCGCGAGGTCATGAAGG
CCTGTCGCCGGGCCTTTGCCGACATGCGCTGGAACTGCTCCTCCATTGAGCTCGCCCCCAACTATTTGCT
TGACCTGGAGAGAGGGACCCGGGAGTCGGCCTTCGTGTATGCGCTGTCGGCCGCCGCCATCAGCCACGCC
ATCGCCCGGGCCTGCACCTCCGGCGACCTGCCCGGCTGCTCCTGCGGCCCCGTCCCAGGTGAGCCACCCG
GGCCCGGGAACCGCTGGGGAGGATGTGCGGACAACCTCAGCTACGGGCTCCTCATGGGGGCCAAGTTTTC
CGATGCTCCTATGAAGGTGAAAAAAACAGGATCCCAAGCCAATAAACTGATGCGTCTACACAACAGTGAA
GTGGGGAGACAGGCTCTGCGCGCCTCTCTGGAAATGAAGTGTAAGTGCCATGGGGTGTCTGGCTCCTGCT
CCATCCGCACCTGCTGGAAGGGGCTGCAGGAGCTGCAGGATGTGGCTGCTGACCTCAAGACCCGATACCT
GTCGGCCACCAAGGTAGTGCACCGACCCATGGGCACCCGCAAGCACCTGGTGCCCAAGGACCTGGATATC
CGGCCTGTGAAGGACTCGGAACTCGTCTATCTGCAGAGCTCACCTGACTTCTGCATGAAGAATGAGAAGG
TGGGCTCCCACGGGACACAAGACAGGCAGTGCAACAAGACATCCAACGGAAGCGACAGCTGCGACCTTAT
GTGCTGCGGGCGTGGCTACAACCCCTACACAGACCGCGTGGTCGAGCGGTGCCACTGTAAGTACCACTGG
TGCTGCTACGTCACCTGCCGCAGGTGTGAGCGTACCGTGGAGCGCTATGTCTGCAAGTGAATTCTGAAGG
GTGGGCGCGCCGACCCAGCTTTCTTGTACAAAGTGGTTGATCTAGAGGGCCCGCGGTTCGAAGGTAAGCC
TATCCCTAACCCTCTCCTCGGTCTCGATTCTACGCGTACCGGTTAGTAATGAGTTTAAACGGGGGAGGCT
AACTGAAACACGGAAGGAGACAATACCGGAAGGAACCCGCGCTATGACGGCAATAAAAAGACAGAATAAA
ACGCACGGGTGTTGGGTCGTTTGTTCATAAACGCGGGGTTCGGTCCCAGGGCTGGCACTCTGTCGATACC
CCACCGAGACCCCATTGGGGCCAATACGCCCGCGTTTCTTCCTTTTCCCCACCCCACCCCCCAAGTTCGG
GTGAAGGCCCAGGGCTCGCAGCCAACGTCGGGGCGGCAGGCCCTGCCATAGCAGATCTGCGCAGCTGGGG
CTCTAGGGGGTATCCCC
[124 nt withheld, positions 2468-2591]
C
[32 nt withheld, positions 2593-2624]
CA
[57 nt withheld, positions 2627-2683]
A
[49 nt withheld, positions 2685-2733]
CCTTTGACGTTGGAGTCCACGTTCTTT
[37 nt withheld, positions 2761-2797]
ACCCTATCTCGGTCTATTCTTTTGATTTATAAGGGATTTTGGGGATTTCGGCCTATTGGTTAAAAAATGA
GCTGATTTAACAAAAATTTAACGCGAATTAATTCTGTGGAATGTGTGTCAGTTAGGGTGTGGAAAGTCCC
CAGGCTCCCCAGCAGGCAGAAGTATGCAAAGCATGCATCTCAATTAGTCAGCAACCAGGTGTGGAAAGTC
CCCAGGCTCCCCAGCAGGCAGAAGTATGCAAAGCATGCATCTCAATTAGTCAGCAACCATAGTCCCGCCC
CTAACTCCGCCCATCCCGCCCCTAACTCCGCCCAGTTCCGCCCATTCTCCGCCCCATGGCTGACTAATTT
TTTTTATTTATGCAGAGGCCGAGGCCGCCTCTGCCTCTGAGCTATTCCAGAAGTAGTGAGGAGGCTTTTT
TGGAGGCCTAGGCTTTTGCAAAAAGCTCCCGGGAGCTTGTATATCCATTTTCGGATCTGATCAAGAGACA
GGATGAGGATCGTTTCGCATGATTGAACAAGATGGATTGCACGCAGGTTCTCCGGCCGCTTGGGTGGAGA
GGCTATTCGGCTATGACTGGGCACAACAGACAATCGGCTGCTCTGATGCCGCCGTGTTCCGGCTGTCAGC
GCAGGGGCGCCCGGTTCTTTTTGTCAAGACCGACCTGTCCGGTGCCCTGAATGAACTGCAGGACGAGGCA
GCGCGGCTATCGTGGCTGGCCACGACGGGCGTTCCTTGCGCAGCTGTGCTCGACGTTGTCACTGAAGCGG
GAAGGGACTGGCTGCTATTGGGCGAAGTGCCGGGGCAGGATCTCCTGTCATCTCACCTTGCTCCTGCCGA
GAAAGTATCCATCATGGCTGATGCAATGCGGCGGCTGCATACGCTTGATCCGGCTACCTGCCCATTCGAC
CACCAAGCGAAACATCGCATCGAGCGAGCACGTACTCGGATGGAAGCCGGTCTTGTCGATCAGGATGATC
TGGACGAAGAGCATCAGGGGCTCGCGCCAGCCGAACTGTTCGCCAGGCTCAAGGCGCGCATGCCCGACGG
CGAGGATCTCGTCGTGACCCATGGCGATGCCTGCTTGCCGAATATCATGGTGGAAAATGGCCGCTTTTCT
GGATTCATCGACTGTGGCCGGCTGGGTGTGGCGGACCGCTATCAGGACATAGCGTTGGCTACCCGTGATA
TTGCTGAAGAGCTTGGCGGCGAATGGGCTGACCGCTTCCTCGTGCTTTACGGTATCGCCGCTCCCGATTC
GCAGCGCATCGCCTTCTATCGCCTTCTTGACGAGTTCTTCTGAGCGGGACTCTGGGGTTCGCGAAATGAC
CGACCAAGCGACGCCCAACCTGCCATCACGAGATTTCGATTCCACCGCCGCCTTCTATGAAAGGTTGGGC
TTCGGAATCGTTTTCCGGGACGCCGGCTGGATGATCCTCCAGCGCGGGGATCTCATGCTGGAGTTCTTCG
CCCACCCCAACTTGTTTATTGCAGCTTATAATGGTTACAAATAAAGCAATAGCATCACAAATTTCACAAA
TAAAGCATTTTTTTCACTGCATTCTAGTTGTGGTTTGTCCAAACTCATCAATGTATCTTATCATGTCTGT
ATACCGTCGACCTCTAGCTAGAGCTTGGCGTAATCATGGTCATAGCTGTTTCCTGTGTGAAATTGTTATC
CGCTCACAATTCCACACAACATACGAGCCGGAAGCATAAAGTGTAAAGCCTGGGGTGCCTAATGAGTGAG
CTAACTCACATTAATTGCGTTGCGCTCACTGCCCGCTTTCCAGTCGGGAAACCTGTCGTGCCAGCTGCAT
TAATGAATCGGCCAACGCGCGGGGAGAGGCGGTTTGCGTATTGGGCGCTCTTCCGCTTCCTCGCTCACTG
ACTCGCTGCGCTCGGTCGTTCGGCTGCGGCGAGCGGTATCAGCTCACTCAAAGGCGGTAATACGGTTATC
CACAGAATCAGGGGATAACGCAGGAAAGAACATGTGAGCAAAAGGCCAGCAAAAGGCCAGGAACCGTAAA
AAGGCCGCGTTGCTGGCGTTTTTCCATAGGCTCCGCCCCCCTGACGAGCATCACAAAAATCGACGCTCAA
GTCAGAGGTGGCGAAACCCGACAGGACTATAAAGATACCAGGCGTTTCCCCCTGGAAGCTCCCTCGTGCG
CTCTCCTGTTCCGACCCTGCCGCTTACCGGATACCTGTCCGCCTTTCTCCCTTCGGGAAGCGTGGCGCTT
TCTCAATGCTCACGCTGTAGGTATCTCAGTTCGGTGTAGGTCGTTCGCTCCAAGCTGGGCTGTGTGCACG
AACCCCCCGTTCAGCCCGACCGCTGCGCCTTATCCGGTAACTATCGTCTTGAGTCCAACCCGGTAAGACA
CGACTTATCGCCACTGGCAGCAGCCACTGGTAACAGGATTAGCAGAGCGAGGTATGTAGGCGGTGCTACA
GAGTTCTTGAAGTGGTGGCCTAACTACGGCTACACTAGAAGGACAGTATTTGGTATCTGCGCTCTGCTGA
AGCCAGTTACCTTCGGAAAAAGAGTTGGTAGCTCTTGATCCGGCAAACAAACCACCGCTGGTAGCGGTGG
TTTTTTTGTTTGCAAGCAGCAGATTACGCGCAGAAAAAAAGGATCTCAAGAAGATCCTTTGATCTTTTCT
ACGGGGTCTGACGCTCAGTGGAACGAAAACTCACGTTAAGGGATTTTGGTCATGAGATTATCAAAAAGGA
TCTTCACCTAGATCCTTTTAAATTAAAAATGAAGTTTTAAATCAATCTAAAGTATATATGAGTAAACTTG
GTCTGACAGTTACCAATGCTTAATCAGTGAGGCACCTATCTCAGCGATCTGTCTATTTCGTTCATCCATA
GTTGCCTGACTCCCCGTCGTGTAGATAACTACGATACGGGAGGGCTTACCATCTGGCCCCAGTGCTGCAA
TGATACCGCGAGACCCACGCTCACCGGCTCCAGATTTATCAGCAATAAACCAGCCAGCCGGAAGGGCCGA
GCGCAGAAGTGGTCCTGCAACTTTATCCGCCTCCATCCAGTCTATTAATTGTTGCCGGGAAGCTAGAGTA
AGTAGTTCGCCAGTTAATAGTTTGCGCAACGTTGTTGCCATTGCTACAGGCATCGTGGTGTCACGCTCGT
CGTTTGGTATGGCTTCATTCAGCTCCGGTTCCCAACGATCAAGGCGAGTTACATGATCCCCCATGTTGTG
CAAAAAAGCGGTTAGCTCCTTCGGTCCTCCGATCGTTGTCAGAAGTAAGTTGGCCGCAGTGTTATCACTC
ATGGTTATGGCAGCACTGCATAATTCTCTTACTGTCATGCCATCCGTAAGATGCTTTTCTGTGACTGGTG
AGTACTCAACCAAGTCATTCTGAGAATAGTGTATGCGGCGACCGAGTTGCTCTTGCCCGGCGTCAATACG
GGATAATACCGCGCCACATAGCAGAACTTTAAAAGTGCTCATCATTGGAAAACGTTCTTCGGGGCGAAAA
CTCTCAAGGATCTTACCGCTGTTGAGATCCAGTTCGATGTAACCCACTCGTGCACCCAACTGATCTTCAG
CATCTTTTACTTTCACCAGCGTTTCTGGGTGAGCAAAAACAGGAAGGCAAAATGCCGCAAAAAAGGGAAT
AAGGGCGACACGGAAATGTTGAATACTCATACTCTTCCTTTTTCAATATTATTGAAGCATTTATCAGGGT
TATTGTCTCATGAGCGGATACATATTTGAATGTATTTAGAAAAATAAACAAATAGGGGTTCCGCGCACAT
TTCCCCGAAAAGTGCCACCTGACGTC
