>Addgene plasmid #35922 | pcDNA-Wnt11 | addgene partial sequence | sequence record 45291 | TK-pA-R 5'-ttgtctccttccgtgtttca-3'
AATCGAGACCGAGGAGAGGGTTAGGGATAGGCTTACCTTCGAACCGCGGGCCCTCTAGATCAACCACTTT
GTACAAGAAAGCTGGGTCGGCGCGCCCACCCTTCAGAATTCACTTGCAGACATAGCGCTCCACGGTACGC
TCACACCTGCGGCAGGTGACGTAGCAGCACCAGTGGTACTTACAGTGGCACCGCTCGACCACGCGGTCTG
TGTAGGGGTTGTAGCCACGCCCGCAGCACATAAGGTCGCAGCTGTCGCTTCCGTTGGATGTCTTGTTGCA
CTGCCTGTCTTGTGTCCCGTGGGAGCCCACCTTCTCATTCTTCATGCAGAAGTCAGGTGAGCTCTGCAGA
TAGACGAGTTCCGAGTCCTTCACAGGCCGGATATCCAGGTCCTTGGGCACCAGGTGCTTGCGGGTGCCCA
TGGGTCGGTGCACTACCTTGGTGGCCGACAGGTATCGGGTCTTGAGGTCAGCAGCCACATCCTGCAGCTC
CTGCAGCCCCTTCCAGCAGGTGCGGATGGAGCAGGAGCCAGACACCCCATGGCACTTACACTTCATTTCC
AGAGAGGCGCGCAGAGCCTGTCTCCCCACTTCACTGTTGTGTAGACGCATCAGTTTATTGGCTTGGGATC
CTGTTTTTTTCACCTTCATAGGAGCATCGGAAAACTTGGCCCCCATGAGGAGCCCGTAGCTGAGGTTGTC
CGCACATCCTCCCCAGCGGTTCCCGGGCCCGGGTGGCTCACCTGGGACGGGGCCGCAGGAGCAGCCGGGC
AGGTCGCCGGAGGTGCAGGCCCGGGCGATGGCGTGGCTGATGGCGGCGGCCGACAGCGCATACACGAAGG
CCGACTCCCGGGTCCCTCTCTCCAGGTCAAGCAAATA
